Addgene plasmid #27500: pOZ-N-FH PSMD14
Depositing lab: Roger Greenberg. Depositing organization: University of Pennsylvania. Publication: Differential regulation of JAMM domain deubiquitinating enzyme activity within the RAP80 complex. Patterson-Fortin J, Shao G, Bretscher H, Messick TE, Greenberg RA. J Biol Chem. 2010 Oct 1. 285(40):30971-81. 10.1074/jbc.M110.135319 PubMed 20656689.
Backbone
  Vector backbone: pOZ-N
  Backbone size w/o insert (bp): 7900
  Vector type: Mammalian Expression, Retroviral
  Selectable markers: IL-2 receptor
Growth in bacteria
  Bacterial resistance: Ampicillin, 100 μg/mL
  Growth temperature: 37°C
  Growth strain: DH5alpha
  Copy number: Unknown
Gene/Insert
  Gene/Insert name: PSMD14
  Species: H. sapiens (human)
  Mutation: M1V
  Entrez Gene: PSMD14 (a.k.a. PAD1, POH1, RPN11)
  Tag / fusion protein: FLAG (N terminal on backbone); HA (N terminal on backbone)
  Cloning method: Restriction Enzyme
  Sequencing primers: 5′ pBMN5'
Terms and licenses: Academic/Nonprofit Terms; Industry Terms: Not Available to Industry
How to cite: pOZ-N-FH PSMD14 was a gift from Roger Greenberg (Addgene plasmid # 27500 ; http://n2t.net/addgene:27500 ; RRID:Addgene_27500)
