[The description below was written by a language model from this plasmid's Addgene catalogue record.]
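Description:
pOZ-N-FH PSMD14 is a retroviral mammalian expression plasmid built on the pOZ-N backbone (about 7.9 kb without insert), carrying the human PSMD14 coding sequence, also known as POH1, RPN11 or PAD1. It is propagated in E. coli under ampicillin selection; the record lists the copy number as unknown and provides no feature table, so the bacterial origin, the promoter driving the insert and the retroviral elements are not explicitly documented. As a retroviral vector it is meant to be packaged into virus and used to transduce mammalian cells for stable integration and expression.

The insert was cloned by restriction enzyme methods downstream of tandem FLAG and HA epitope tags supplied by the backbone, so PSMD14 is produced as an N-terminally FLAG-HA-tagged fusion. The recorded M1V mutation replaces the native initiator methionine with valine, a change consistent with forcing translation to begin at the upstream tag rather than internally, although the record does not state the reason. The mammalian selectable marker is the IL-2 receptor, a cell-surface protein that allows transduced cells to be enriched by antibody-based sorting instead of drug selection.

PSMD14 is a JAMM-domain deubiquitinating enzyme and a subunit of the proteasome lid. The associated publication concerns regulation of JAMM-domain deubiquitinase activity in the context of the RAP80 complex. A dual FLAG-HA tag suits sequential affinity purification of the protein and its partners from stably transduced cells, as well as detection by immunoblotting or immunofluorescence, for studying complex composition and enzymatic activity.
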