>Addgene plasmid #27500 | pOZ-N-FH PSMD14 | addgene partial sequence | sequence record 33889 | 27500 with pBMN-5
ATCCTCTAGACTGCCAGATCTTCCGCTCGATGAACCATGGACTACAAGGACGACGATGACAAGCTCGATG
GAGGATACCCCTACGACGTGCCCGACTACGCCGGAGGACTCGAGTCGACAGACTTCTTAGACTTGGAGGA
GGTATGCCTGGACTGGGCCAGGGGCCACCTACAGATGCTCCTGCAGTGGACACAGCAGAACAAGTCTATA
TCTCTTCCCTGGCACTGTTAAAAATGTTAAAACATGGCCGTGCTGGAGTTCCAATGGAAGTTATGGGTTT
GATGCTTGGAGAATTTGTTGATGATTATACCGTCAGAGTGATTGATGTGTTTGCTATGCCACAGTCAGGA
ACAGGTGTCAGTGTGGAGGCAGTTGATCCAGTGTTCCAAGCTAAAATGTTGGATATGTTGAAGCAGACAG
GAAGGCCGGAGATGGTTGTTGGTTGGTATCACAGTCACCCTGGCTTTGGTTGTTGGCTTTCTGGTGTGGA
TATCAACACTCAGCAGAGCTTTGAAGCCTTGTCGGAGAGAGCTGTGGCAGTGGTTGTGGATCCCATTCAG
AGTGTAAAAGGAAAGGTTGTTATTGATGCCTTCAGATTGATCAATGCTAATATGATGGTCTTAGGACATG
AACCAAGACAAACAACTTCGAATCTGGGTCACTTAAACAAGCCATCTATCCAGGCATTAATTCATGGACT
AAACAGACATTATTACTCCATTACTATT
